Addgene plasmid #185556: pLV-GG-hUbC-EBPF2-gRNA-TGFB2
Purpose: Lentiviral backbone with EBFP2 reporter and gRNA targeting TGFB2
Depositing lab: Andrew Wilson. Depositing organization: Boston University Medical Campus. Publication: CRISPR interference interrogation of COPD GWAS genes reveals the functional significance of desmoplakin in iPSC-derived alveolar epithelial cells. Werder RB, Liu T, Abo KM, Lindstrom-Vautrin J, Villacorta-Martin C, Huang J, Hinds A, Boyer N, Bullitt E, Liesa M, Silverman EK, Kotton DN, Cho MH, Zhou X, Wilson AA. Sci Adv. 2022 Jul 15;8(28):eabo6566. doi: 10.1126/sciadv.abo6566. Epub 2022 Jul 13. PubMed 35857525.
Backbone
  Vector backbone: pLV
  Backbone size w/o insert (bp): 10451
  Total vector size (bp): 11493
  Vector type: Mammalian Expression, Lentiviral, CRISPR
  Selectable markers: EBFP2
Growth in bacteria
  Bacterial resistance: Ampicillin, 100 μg/mL
  Growth temperature: 37°C
  Growth strain: NEB Stable
  Copy number: High Copy
Gene/Insert
  Gene/Insert name: TGFB2 gRNAs
  gRNA/shRNA sequence: CCCCGGCAAGATCGTGATGT; AGCAGAAGGTTCGCTCCGAG; AATATTAGCCTGACGGTCTA; CTAAGCGAGCAATTCCACGT
  Species: H. sapiens (human)
  Cloning method: Unknown
  Sequencing primers: 5′ CAGCACAAAAGGAAACTCACC; GAGGGCCTATTTCCCATGATT; TCGCTATGTGTTCTGGGAAA; cctgctgaagctctagtac
Resource information
  A portion of this plasmid was derived from a plasmid made by: This plasmid was adapted from pLV GG hUbC-dsRED from Charles Gersbach lab. We modified the plasmid to express an EBFP2 reporter (pLV GG hUbC-EBFP2). We then cloned in TGFB2-targeting gRNA
Terms and licenses: Academic/Nonprofit Terms; Industry Terms: Not Available to Industry
How to cite: pLV-GG-hUbC-EBPF2-gRNA-TGFB2 was a gift from Andrew Wilson (Addgene plasmid # 185556 ; http://n2t.net/addgene:185556 ; RRID:Addgene_185556)
