[The description below was written by a language model from this plasmid's Addgene catalogue record and pLannotate feature annotations shown in this document.]
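Description:
pLV-GG-hUbC-EBPF2-gRNA-TGFB2 is an 11.5 kb HIV-1-based lentiviral transfer plasmid that delivers four guide RNAs against human TGFB2 together with a blue fluorescent reporter. It was adapted from a Golden Gate multiplex gRNA vector (pLV GG hUbC-dsRED) by replacing the red reporter with EBFP2 and then cloning in the TGFB2 guides. In bacteria it is maintained through a high-copy ColE1/pUC-type origin with ampicillin resistance. An f1 origin and an SV40/EM7-driven bleomycin/Zeocin resistance cassette also lie in the backbone, outside the viral genome.

The viral segment begins with a CMV enhancer/promoter fused to a truncated 5' LTR, which drives genomic RNA production in packaging cells. This is followed by the Ψ packaging signal with a gag fragment, the RRE for Rev-dependent export, and the cPPT/CTS. Downstream of a single annotated loxP site sits the gRNA array: four S. pyogenes Cas9 scaffolds arranged in alternating orientations. Three have annotated RNA polymerase III promoters (mouse U6, human U6 and H1). No promoter is annotated for the fourth, although an unannotated stretch lies beside that scaffold. Using different promoters limits repeated sequence in the array. The human UbC promoter then drives mammalian codon-optimized EBFP2, stabilised by a WPRE, before the 3' truncated LTR and a bGH polyadenylation signal.

No Cas9 is encoded, so the nuclease or dCas9 effector must be supplied separately. EBFP2 is the listed selectable marker, allowing transduced cells to be identified or sorted by fluorescence. The associated publication used CRISPR interference to study COPD GWAS genes in iPSC-derived alveolar epithelial cells, which suggests the construct is meant for multiplexed repression of TGFB2.
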