Features (pLannotate 1.2.2; 39 found; start..end, strand, type, name):
     31..83      -  misc_feature   bom (fragment): basis of mobility region from pBR322
    238..617     +  enhancer       CMV enhancer: human cytomegalovirus immediate early enhancer
    618..817     +  promoter       CMV promoter: human cytomegalovirus (CMV) immediate early promoter
    835..1015    +  LTR            5' LTR (truncated): truncated 5' long terminal repeat (LTR) from HIV-1
   1062..1187    +  misc_feature   HIV-1 Ψ: packaging signal of human immunodeficiency virus type 1
   1171..1534    +  CDS            HIV-1 gag (fragment): gag protein from human immunodeficiency virus 1; gag
   1680..1913    +  misc_feature   RRE: The Rev response element (RRE) of HIV-1 allows for Rev-dependent mRNA export from the nucleus to the cytoplasm.
   2290..2390    +  CDS            Rev (fragment): human immunodeficiency virus 1 (HIV-1) Rev protein; rev; enhances nuclear export of unspliced and incompletely spliced viral mRNAs
   2440..2557    +  misc_feature   cPPT/CTS: central polypurine tract and central termination sequence of HIV-1
   2602..2635    +  protein_bind   loxP: Cre-mediated recombination occurs in the 8-bp core sequence (GCATACAT). Cre recombinase
   2640..2953    +  promoter       U6 promoter: RNA polymerase III promoter for mouse U6 snRNA (Das et al., 1988)
   2976..3051    +  misc_RNA       gRNA scaffold: guide RNA scaffold for the Streptococcus pyogenes CRISPR/Cas9 system
   3081..3156    -  misc_RNA       gRNA scaffold: guide RNA scaffold for the Streptococcus pyogenes CRISPR/Cas9 system
   3186..3426    -  promoter       U6 promoter: RNA polymerase III promoter for human U6 snRNA
   3456..3670    +  promoter       H1 promoter: human H1 RNA promoter
   3700..3775    +  misc_RNA       gRNA scaffold: guide RNA scaffold for the Streptococcus pyogenes CRISPR/Cas9 system
   3805..3880    -  misc_RNA       gRNA scaffold: guide RNA scaffold for the Streptococcus pyogenes CRISPR/Cas9 system
   4177..5388    +  promoter       UbC promoter: human ubiquitin C promoter
   5399..5432    -  misc_feature   MCS (fragment): pUC18/19 multiple cloning site
   5441..6160    +  CDS            EBFP2: enhanced blue variant of GFP (Ai et al., 2007) mammalian codon-optimized
   6161..6185    +  misc_feature   MCS (fragment): pBluescript multiple cloning site
   6185..6773    +  misc_feature   WPRE: woodchuck hepatitis virus posttranscriptional regulatory element
   6710..7291    +  CDS            nef (fragment): NEF_HV1H2 - Experimental evidence at protein level: Swiss-Prot protein existence level 1. Extracellular Nef protein targets CD4(+) T-lymphocytes for apoptosis by interacting with CXCR4 surface receptors. From Human immunodeficiency virus type 1 group M subtype B (isolate HXB2) (HIV-1).
   7298..7478    +  LTR            5' LTR (truncated): truncated 5' long terminal repeat (LTR) from HIV-1
   7510..7734    +  polyA_signal   bGH poly(A) signal: bovine growth hormone polyadenylation signal
   7738..7759    +  promoter       SV40 promoter (fragment): SV40 enhancer and early promoter
   7780..8208    +  rep_origin     f1 ori (sequence partly withheld): f1 bacteriophage origin of replication; arrow indicates direction of (+) strand synthesis
   8222..8551    +  promoter       SV40 promoter: SV40 enhancer and early promoter
   8599..8646    +  promoter       EM7 promoter: synthetic bacterial promoter&nbsp
   8665..9039    +  CDS            BleoR: antibiotic-binding protein; Sh ble from Streptoalloteichus hindustanus; confers resistance to bleomycin, phleomycin, and Zeocin™
   9049..9174    +  CDS            ble (fragment): BLE_KLEPN - Experimental evidence at protein level: Swiss-Prot protein existence level 1. Binding protein with a strong affinity to the bleomycin family of antibiotics. Binds to CL990; an antimitotic-antibiotic compound. From Klebsiella pneumoniae.
   9169..9290    +  polyA_signal   SV40 poly(A) signal: SV40 polyadenylation signal
   9361..9383    -  protein_bind   lac operator (fragment): The lac repressor binds to the lac operator to inhibit transcription in E. coli. This inhibition can be relieved by adding lactose or isopropyl-β-D-thiogalactopyranoside (IPTG). lac repressor encoded by lacI
   9387..9417    -  promoter       lac promoter: promoter for the E. coli lac operon
   9432..9453    -  protein_bind   CAP binding site: CAP binding activates transcription in the presence of cAMP. E. coli catabolite activator protein
   9466..9558    -  CDS            lacI (fragment): lac repressor; lacI; The lac repressor binds to the lac operator to inhibit transcription in E. coli. This inhibition can be relieved by adding lactose or isopropyl-β-D-thiogalactopyranoside (IPTG).
   9741..10329   -  rep_origin     ori: high-copy-number ColE1/pMB1/pBR322/pUC origin of replication
  10500..11360   -  CDS            AmpR: β-lactamase; bla; confers resistance to ampicillin, carbenicillin, and related antibiotics
  11361..11465   -  promoter       AmpR promoter: bla
>Addgene plasmid #185556 | pLV-GG-hUbC-EBPF2-gRNA-TGFB2 | addgene full sequence | sequence record 376444 | Addgene NGS Result
GTCGACGGATCGGGAGATCTCCCGATCCCCTATGGTGCACTCTCAGTACAATCTGCTCTGATGCCGCATA
GTTAAGCCAGTATCTGCTCCCTGCTTGTGTGTTGGAGGTCGCTGAGTAGTGCGCGAGCAAAATTTAAGCT
ACAACAAGGCAAGGCTTGACCGACAATTGCATGAAGAATCTGCTTAGGGTTAGGCGTTTTGCGCTGCTTC
GCGATGTACGGGCCAGATATACGCGTTGACATTGATTATTGACTAGTTATTAATAGTAATCAATTACGGG
GTCATTAGTTCATAGCCCATATATGGAGTTCCGCGTTACATAACTTACGGTAAATGGCCCGCCTGGCTGA
CCGCCCAACGACCCCCGCCCATTGACGTCAATAATGACGTATGTTCCCATAGTAACGCCAATAGGGACTT
TCCATTGACGTCAATGGGTGGAGTATTTACGGTAAACTGCCCACTTGGCAGTACATCAAGTGTATCATAT
GCCAAGTACGCCCCCTATTGACGTCAATGACGGTAAATGGCCCGCCTGGCATTATGCCCAGTACATGACC
TTATGGGACTTTCCTACTTGGCAGTACATCTACGTATTAGTCATCGCTATTACCATGGTGATGCGGTTTT
GGCAGTACATCAATGGGCGTGGATAGCGGTTTGACTCACGGGGATTTCCAAGTCTCCACCCCATTGACGT
CAATGGGAGTTTGTTTTGGCACCAAAATCAACGGGACTTTCCAAAATGTCGTAACAACTCCGCCCCATTG
ACGCAAATGGGCGGTAGGCGTGTACGGTGGGAGGTCTATATAAGCAGCGCGTTTTGCCTGTACTGGGTCT
CTCTGGTTAGACCAGATCTGAGCCTGGGAGCTCTCTGGCTAACTAGGGAACCCACTGCTTAAGCCTCAAT
AAAGCTTGCCTTGAGTGCTTCAAGTAGTGTGTGCCCGTCTGTTGTGTGACTCTGGTAACTAGAGATCCCT
CAGACCCTTTTAGTCAGTGTGGAAAATCTCTAGCAGTGGCGCCCGAACAGGGACTTGAAAGCGAAAGGGA
AACCAGAGGAGCTCTCTCGACGCAGGACTCGGCTTGCTGAAGCGCGCACGGCAAGAGGCGAGGGGCGGCG
ACTGGTGAGTACGCCAAAAATTTTGACTAGCGGAGGCTAGAAGGAGAGAGATGGGTGCGAGAGCGTCAGT
ATTAAGCGGGGGAGAATTAGATCGCGATGGGAAAAAATTCGGTTAAGGCCAGGGGGAAAGAAAAAATATA
AATTAAAACATATAGTATGGGCAAGCAGGGAGCTAGAACGATTCGCAGTTAATCCTGGCCTGTTAGAAAC
ATCAGAAGGCTGTAGACAAATACTGGGACAGCTACAACCATCCCTTCAGACAGGATCAGAAGAACTTAGA
TCATTATATAATACAGTAGCAACCCTCTATTGTGTGCATCAAAGGATAGAGATAAAAGACACCAAGGAAG
CTTTAGACAAGATAGAGGAAGAGCAAAACAAAAGTAAGACCACCGCACAGCAAGCGGCCGCTGATCTTCA
GACCTGGAGGAGGAGATATGAGGGACAATTGGAGAAGTGAATTATATAAATATAAAGTAGTAAAAATTGA
ACCATTAGGAGTAGCACCCACCAAGGCAAAGAGAAGAGTGGTGCAGAGAGAAAAAAGAGCAGTGGGAATA
GGAGCTTTGTTCCTTGGGTTCTTGGGAGCAGCAGGAAGCACTATGGGCGCAGCGTCAATGACGCTGACGG
TACAGGCCAGACAATTATTGTCTGGTATAGTGCAGCAGCAGAACAATTTGCTGAGGGCTATTGAGGCGCA
ACAGCATCTGTTGCAACTCACAGTCTGGGGCATCAAGCAGCTCCAGGCAAGAATCCTGGCTGTGGAAAGA
TACCTAAAGGATCAACAGCTCCTGGGGATTTGGGGTTGCTCTGGAAAACTCATTTGCACCACTGCTGTGC
CTTGGAATGCTAGTTGGAGTAATAAATCTCTGGAACAGATTTGGAATCACACGACCTGGATGGAGTGGGA
CAGAGAAATTAACAATTACACAAGCTTAATACACTCCTTAATTGAAGAATCGCAAAACCAGCAAGAAAAG
AATGAACAAGAATTATTGGAATTAGATAAATGGGCAAGTTTGTGGAATTGGTTTAACATAACAAATTGGC
TGTGGTATATAAAATTATTCATAATGATAGTAGGAGGCTTGGTAGGTTTAAGAATAGTTTTTGCTGTACT
TTCTATAGTGAATAGAGTTAGGCAGGGATATTCACCATTATCGTTTCAGACCCACCTCCCAACCCCGAGG
GGACCCGACAGGCCCGAAGGAATAGAAGAAGAAGGTGGAGAGAGAGACAGAGACAGATCCATTCGATTAG
TGAACGGATCGGCACTGCGTGCGCCAATTCTGCAGACAAATGGCAGTATTCATCCACAATTTTAAAAGAA
AAGGGGGGATTGGGGGGTACAGTGCAGGGGAAAGAATAGTAGACATAATAGCAACAGACATACAAACTAA
AGAATTACAAAAACAAATTACAAAAATTCAAAATTTTCGGGTTTATTACAGGGACAGCAGAGATCCAGTT
TGGTTAATTAAATAACTTCGTATAGCATACATTATACGAAGTTATGATAGATCCGACGCCGCCATCTCTA
GGCCCGCGCCGGCCCCCTCGCACAGACTTGTGGGAGAAGCTCGGCTACTCCCCTGCCCCGGTTAATTTGC
ATATAATATTTCCTAGTAACTATAGAGGCTTAATGTGCGATAAAAGACAGATAATCTGTTCTTTTTAATA
CTAGCTACATTTTACATGATAGGCTTGGATTTCTATAAGAGATACAAATACTAAATTATTATTTTAAAAA
ACAGCACAAAAGGAAACTCACCCTAACTGTAAAGTAATTGTGTGTTTTGAGACTATAAATATCCCTTGGA
GAAAAGCCTTGTTTGCCCCGGCAAGATCGTGATGTGTTTTAGAGCTAGAAATAGCAAGTTAAAATAAGGC
TAGTCCGTTATCAACTTGAAAAAGTGGCACCGAGTCGGTGCTTTTTTTGTACGCTCAGCGGAGAAAAAAA
GCACCGACTCGGTGCCACTTTTTCAAGTTGATAACGGACTAGCCTTATTTTAACTTGCTATTTCTAGCTC
TAAAACCTCGGAGCGAACCTTCTGCTCGGTGTTTCGTCCTTTCCACAAGATATATAAAGCCAAGAAATCG
AAATACTTTCAAGTTACGGTAAGCATATGATAGTCCATTTTAAAACATAATTTTAAAACTGCAAACTACC
CAAGAAATTATTACTTTCTACGTCACGTATTTTGTACTAATATCTTTGTGTTTACAGTCAAATTAATTCC
AATTATCTCTCTAACAGCCTTGTATCGTATATGCAAATATGAAGGAATCATGGGAAATAGGCCCTCTTCC
TGCCCGACCTTGGATCGATCCGCCTGAACGCTGACGTCATCAACCCGCTCCAAGGAATCGCGGGCCCAGT
GTCACTAGGCGGGAACACCCAGCGCGCGTGCGCCCTGGCAGGAAGATGGCTGTGAGGGACAGGGGAGTGG
CGCCCTGCAATATTTGCATGTCGCTATGTGTTCTGGGAAATCACCATAAACGTGAAATGTCTTTGGATTT
GGGAATCTTATAAGTTCTGTATGAGACCACTCTTTCCCACTAAGCGAGCAATTCCACGTGTTTTAGAGCT
AGAAATAGCAAGTTAAAATAAGGCTAGTCCGTTATCAACTTGAAAAAGTGGCACCGAGTCGGTGCTTTTT
TTGGTCATCAGTCCGAGAAAAAAAGCACCGACTCGGTGCCACTTTTTCAAGTTGATAACGGACTAGCCTT
ATTTTAACTTGCTATTTCTAGCTCTAAAACTAGACCGTCAGGCTAATATTCGAGGTACCCAAGCGGCGCA
CAAGCTATATAAACCTGAAGGAAGTCTCAACTTTACACTTAGGTCAAGTTGCTTATCGTACTAGAGCTTC
AGCAGGAAATTTAACTAAAATCTAATTTAACCAGCATAGCAAATATCATTTATTCCCAAAATGCTAAAGT
TTGAGATAAACGGACTTGATTTCCGGCTGTTTTGACACTATCCAGAATGCCTTGCAGATGGGTGGGGCAT
GCTAAATACTGCAGACAATTAATTAACCCGTGTCGGCTCCAGATCTGGCCTCCGCGCCGGGTTTTGGCGC
CTCCCGCGGGCGCCCCCCTCCTCACGGCGAGCGCTGCCACGTCAGACGAAGGGCGCAGCGAGCGTCCTGA
TCCTTCCGCCCGGACGCTCAGGACAGCGGCCCGCTGCTCATAAGACTCGGCCTTAGAACCCCAGTATCAG
CAGAAGGACATTTTAGGACGGGACTTGGGTGACTCTAGGGCACTGGTTTTCTTTCCAGAGAGCGGAACAG
GCGAGGAAAAGTAGTCCCTTCTCGGCGATTCTGCGGAGGGATCTCCGTGGGGCGGTGAACGCCGATGATT
ATATAAGGACGCGCCGGGTGTGGCACAGCTAGTTCCGTCGCAGCCGGGATTTGGGTCGCGGTTCTTGTTT
GTGGATCGCTGTGATCGTCACTTGGTGAGTAGCGGGCTGCTGGGCTGGCCGGGGCTTTCGTGGCCGCCGG
GCCGCTCGGTGGGACGGAAGCGTGTGGAGAGACCGCCAAGGGCTGTAGTCTGGGTCCGCGAGCAAGGTTG
CCCTGAACTGGGGGTTGGGGGGAGCGCAGCAAAATGGCGGCTGTTCCCGAGTCTTGAATGGAAGACGCTT
GTGAGGCGGGCTGTGAGGTCGTTGAAACAAGGTGGGGGGCATGGTGGGCGGCAAGAACCCAAGGTCTTGA
GGCCTTCGCTAATGCGGGAAAGCTCTTATTCGGGTGAGATGGGCTGGGGCACCATCTGGGGACCCTGACG
TGAAGTTTGTCACTGACTGGAGAACTCGGTTTGTCGTCTGTTGCGGGGGCGGCAGTTATGGCGGTGCCGT
TGGGCAGTGCACCCGTACCTTTGGGAGCGCGCGCCCTCGTCGTGTCGTGACGTCACCCGTTCTGTTGGCT
TATAATGCAGGGTGGGGCCACCTGCCGGTAGGTGTGCGGTAGGCTTTTCTCCGTCGCAGGACGCAGGGTT
CGGGCCTAGGGTAGGCTCTCCTGAATCGACAGGCGCCGGACCTCTGGTGAGGGGAGGGATAAGTGAGGCG
TCAGTTTCTTTGGTCGGTTTTATGTACCTATCTTCTTAAGTAGCTGAAGCTCCGGTTTTGAACTATGCGC
TCGGGGTTGGCGAGTGTGTTTTGTGAAGTTTTTTAGGCACCTTTTGAAATGTAATCATTTGGGTCAATAT
GTAATTTTCAGTGTTAGACTAGTAAATTGTCCGCTAAATTCTGGCCGTTTTTGGCTTTTTTGTTAGACGA
AGCTTGGGCTGCAGGTCGACTCTAGAGGATCCCCGGGTACCGGTGCCACCATGGTGAGCAAGGGCGAGGA
GCTGTTCACCGGGGTGGTGCCCATCCTGGTCGAGCTGGACGGCGACGTAAACGGCCACAAGTTCAGCGTG
AGGGGCGAGGGCGAGGGCGATGCCACCAACGGCAAGCTGACCCTGAAGTTCATCTGCACCACCGGCAAGC
TGCCCGTGCCCTGGCCCACCCTCGTGACCACCCTGAGCCACGGCGTGCAGTGCTTCGCCCGCTACCCCGA
CCACATGAAGCAGCACGACTTCTTCAAGTCCGCCATGCCCGAAGGCTACGTCCAGGAGCGCACCATCTTC
TTCAAGGACGACGGCACCTACAAGACCCGCGCCGAGGTGAAGTTCGAGGGCGACACCCTGGTGAACCGCA
TCGAGCTGAAGGGCGTCGACTTCAAGGAGGACGGCAACATCCTGGGGCACAAGCTGGAGTACAACTTCAA
CAGCCACAACATCTATATCATGGCCGTCAAGCAGAAGAACGGCATCAAGGTGAACTTCAAGATCCGCCAC
AACGTGGAGGACGGCAGCGTGCAGCTCGCCGACCACTACCAGCAGAACACCCCCATCGGCGACGGCCCCG
TGCTGCTGCCCGACAGCCACTACCTGAGCACCCAGTCCGTGCTGAGCAAAGACCCCAACGAGAAGCGCGA
TCACATGGTCCTGCTGGAGTTCCGCACCGCCGCCGGGATCACTCTCGGCATGGACGAGCTGTACAAGTAA
GAATTCGATATCAAGCTTATCGATAATCAACCTCTGGATTACAAAATTTGTGAAAGATTGACTGGTATTC
TTAACTATGTTGCTCCTTTTACGCTATGTGGATACGCTGCTTTAATGCCTTTGTATCATGCTATTGCTTC
CCGTATGGCTTTCATTTTCTCCTCCTTGTATAAATCCTGGTTGCTGTCTCTTTATGAGGAGTTGTGGCCC
GTTGTCAGGCAACGTGGCGTGGTGTGCACTGTGTTTGCTGACGCAACCCCCACTGGTTGGGGCATTGCCA
CCACCTGTCAGCTCCTTTCCGGGACTTTCGCTTTCCCCCTCCCTATTGCCACGGCGGAACTCATCGCCGC
CTGCCTTGCCCGCTGCTGGACAGGGGCTCGGCTGTTGGGCACTGACAATTCCGTGGTGTTGTCGGGGAAA
TCATCGTCCTTTCCTTGGCTGCTCGCCTGTGTTGCCACCTGGATTCTGCGCGGGACGTCCTTCTGCTACG
TCCCTTCGGCCCTCAATCCAGCGGACCTTCCTTCCCGCGGCCTGCTGCCGGCTCTGCGGCCTCTTCCGCG
TCTTCGCCTTCGCCCTCAGACGAGTCGGATCTCCCTTTGGGCCGCCTCCCCGCATCGATACCGTCGACCT
CGAGACCTAGAAAAACATGGAGCAATCACAAGTAGCAATACAGCAGCTACCAATGCTGATTGTGCCTGGC
TAGAAGCACAAGAGGAGGAGGAGGTGGGTTTTCCAGTCACACCTCAGGTACCTTTAAGACCAATGACTTA
CAAGGCAGCTGTAGATCTTAGCCACTTTTTAAAAGAAAAGGGGGGACTGGAAGGGCTAATTCACTCCCAA
CGAAGACAAGATATCCTTGATCTGTGGATCTACCACACACAAGGCTACTTCCCTGATTGGCAGAACTACA
CACCAGGGCCAGGGATCAGATATCCACTGACCTTTGGATGGTGCTACAAGCTAGTACCAGTTGAGCAAGA
GAAGGTAGAAGAAGCCAATGAAGGAGAGAACACCCGCTTGTTACACCCTGTGAGCCTGCATGGGATGGAT
GACCCGGAGAGAGAAGTATTAGAGTGGAGGTTTGACAGCCGCCTAGCATTTCATCACATGGCCCGAGAGC
TGCATCCGGACTGTACTGGGTCTCTCTGGTTAGACCAGATCTGAGCCTGGGAGCTCTCTGGCTAACTAGG
GAACCCACTGCTTAAGCCTCAATAAAGCTTGCCTTGAGTGCTTCAAGTAGTGTGTGCCCGTCTGTTGTGT
GACTCTGGTAACTAGAGATCCCTCAGACCCTTTTAGTCAGTGTGGAAAATCTCTAGCAGGGCCCGTTTAA
ACCCGCTGATCAGCCTCGACTGTGCCTTCTAGTTGCCAGCCATCTGTTGTTTGCCCCTCCCCCGTGCCTT
CCTTGACCCTGGAAGGTGCCACTCCCACTGTCCTTTCCTAATAAAATGAGGAAATTGCATCGCATTGTCT
GAGTAGGTGTCATTCTATTCTGGGGGGTGGGGTGGGGCAGGACAGCAAGGGGGAGGATTGGGAAGACAAT
AGCAGGCATGCTGGGGATGCGGTGGGCTCTATGGCTTCTGAGGCGGAAAGAACCAGCTGGGGCTCTAGGG
GGTATCCCC
[124 nt withheld, positions 7780-7903]
C
[91 nt withheld, positions 7905-7995]
A
[49 nt withheld, positions 7997-8045]
CCTTTGACGTTGGAGTCCACGTTCTTT
[37 nt withheld, positions 8073-8109]
ACCCTATCTCGGTCTATTCTTTTGATTTATAAGGGATTTTGCCGATTTCGGCCTATTGGTTAAAAAATGA
GCTGATTTAACAAAAATTTAACGCGAATTAATTCTGTGGAATGTGTGTCAGTTAGGGTGTGGAAAGTCCC
CAGGCTCCCCAGCAGGCAGAAGTATGCAAAGCATGCATCTCAATTAGTCAGCAACCAGGTGTGGAAAGTC
CCCAGGCTCCCCAGCAGGCAGAAGTATGCAAAGCATGCATCTCAATTAGTCAGCAACCATAGTCCCGCCC
CTAACTCCGCCCATCCCGCCCCTAACTCCGCCCAGTTCCGCCCATTCTCCGCCCCATGGCTGACTAATTT
TTTTTATTTATGCAGAGGCCGAGGCCGCCTCTGCCTCTGAGCTATTCCAGAAGTAGTGAGGAGGCTTTTT
TGGAGGCCTAGGCTTTTGCAAAAAGCTCCCGGGAGCTTGTATATCCATTTTCGGATCTGATCAGCACGTG
TTGACAATTAATCATCGGCATAGTATATCGGCATAGTATAATACGACAAGGTGAGGAACTAAACCATGGC
CAAGTTGACCAGTGCCGTTCCGGTGCTCACCGCGCGCGACGTCGCCGGAGCGGTCGAGTTCTGGACCGAC
CGGCTCGGGTTCTCCCGGGACTTCGTGGAGGACGACTTCGCCGGTGTGGTCCGGGACGACGTGACCCTGT
TCATCAGCGCGGTCCAGGACCAGGTGGTGCCGGACAACACCCTGGCCTGGGTGTGGGTGCGCGGCCTGGA
CGAGCTGTACGCCGAGTGGTCGGAGGTCGTGTCCACGAACTTCCGGGACGCCTCCGGGCCGGCCATGACC
GAGATCGGCGAGCAGCCGTGGGGGCGGGAGTTCGCCCTGCGCGACCCGGCCGGCAACTGCGTGCACTTCG
TGGCCGAGGAGCAGGACTGACACGTGCTACGAGATTTCGATTCCACCGCCGCCTTCTATGAAAGGTTGGG
CTTCGGAATCGTTTTCCGGGACGCCGGCTGGATGATCCTCCAGCGCGGGGATCTCATGCTGGAGTTCTTC
GCCCACCCCAACTTGTTTATTGCAGCTTATAATGGTTACAAATAAAGCAATAGCATCACAAATTTCACAA
ATAAAGCATTTTTTTCACTGCATTCTAGTTGTGGTTTGTCCAAACTCATCAATGTATCTTATCATGTCTG
TATACCGTCGACCTCTAGCTAGAGCTTGGCGTAATCATGGTCATAGCTGTTTCCTGTGTGAAATTGTTAT
CCGCTCACAATTCCACACAACATACGAGCCGGAAGCATAAAGTGTAAAGCCTGGGGTGCCTAATGAGTGA
GCTAACTCACATTAATTGCGTTGCGCTCACTGCCCGCTTTCCAGTCGGGAAACCTGTCGTGCCAGCTGCA
TTAATGAATCGGCCAACGCGCGGGGAGAGGCGGTTTGCGTATTGGGCGCTCTTCCGCTTCCTCGCTCACT
GACTCGCTGCGCTCGGTCGTTCGGCTGCGGCGAGCGGTATCAGCTCACTCAAAGGCGGTAATACGGTTAT
CCACAGAATCAGGGGATAACGCAGGAAAGAACATGTGAGCAAAAGGCCAGCAAAAGGCCAGGAACCGTAA
AAAGGCCGCGTTGCTGGCGTTTTTCCATAGGCTCCGCCCCCCTGACGAGCATCACAAAAATCGACGCTCA
AGTCAGAGGTGGCGAAACCCGACAGGACTATAAAGATACCAGGCGTTTCCCCCTGGAAGCTCCCTCGTGC
GCTCTCCTGTTCCGACCCTGCCGCTTACCGGATACCTGTCCGCCTTTCTCCCTTCGGGAAGCGTGGCGCT
TTCTCATAGCTCACGCTGTAGGTATCTCAGTTCGGTGTAGGTCGTTCGCTCCAAGCTGGGCTGTGTGCAC
GAACCCCCCGTTCAGCCCGACCGCTGCGCCTTATCCGGTAACTATCGTCTTGAGTCCAACCCGGTAAGAC
ACGACTTATCGCCACTGGCAGCAGCCACTGGTAACAGGATTAGCAGAGCGAGGTATGTAGGCGGTGCTAC
AGAGTTCTTGAAGTGGTGGCCTAACTACGGCTACACTAGAAGAACAGTATTTGGTATCTGCGCTCTGCTG
AAGCCAGTTACCTTCGGAAAAAGAGTTGGTAGCTCTTGATCCGGCAAACAAACCACCGCTGGTAGCGGTG
GTTTTTTTGTTTGCAAGCAGCAGATTACGCGCAGAAAAAAAGGATCTCAAGAAGATCCTTTGATCTTTTC
TACGGGGTCTGACGCTCAGTGGAACGAAAACTCACGTTAAGGGATTTTGGTCATGAGATTATCAAAAAGG
ATCTTCACCTAGATCCTTTTAAATTAAAAATGAAGTTTTAAATCAATCTAAAGTATATATGAGTAAACTT
GGTCTGACAGTTACCAATGCTTAATCAGTGAGGCACCTATCTCAGCGATCTGTCTATTTCGTTCATCCAT
AGTTGCCTGACTCCCCGTCGTGTAGATAACTACGATACGGGAGGGCTTACCATCTGGCCCCAGTGCTGCA
ATGATACCGCGAGACCCACGCTCACCGGCTCCAGATTTATCAGCAATAAACCAGCCAGCCGGAAGGGCCG
AGCGCAGAAGTGGTCCTGCAACTTTATCCGCCTCCATCCAGTCTATTAATTGTTGCCGGGAAGCTAGAGT
AAGTAGTTCGCCAGTTAATAGTTTGCGCAACGTTGTTGCCATTGCTACAGGCATCGTGGTGTCACGCTCG
TCGTTTGGTATGGCTTCATTCAGCTCCGGTTCCCAACGATCAAGGCGAGTTACATGATCCCCCATGTTGT
GCAAAAAAGCGGTTAGCTCCTTCGGTCCTCCGATCGTTGTCAGAAGTAAGTTGGCCGCAGTGTTATCACT
CATGGTTATGGCAGCACTGCATAATTCTCTTACTGTCATGCCATCCGTAAGATGCTTTTCTGTGACTGGT
GAGTACTCAACCAAGTCATTCTGAGAATAGTGTATGCGGCGACCGAGTTGCTCTTGCCCGGCGTCAATAC
GGGATAATACCGCGCCACATAGCAGAACTTTAAAAGTGCTCATCATTGGAAAACGTTCTTCGGGGCGAAA
ACTCTCAAGGATCTTACCGCTGTTGAGATCCAGTTCGATGTAACCCACTCGTGCACCCAACTGATCTTCA
GCATCTTTTACTTTCACCAGCGTTTCTGGGTGAGCAAAAACAGGAAGGCAAAATGCCGCAAAAAAGGGAA
TAAGGGCGACACGGAAATGTTGAATACTCATACTCTTCCTTTTTCAATATTATTGAAGCATTTATCAGGG
TTATTGTCTCATGAGCGGATACATATTTGAATGTATTTAGAAAAATAAACAAATAGGGGTTCCGCGCACA
TTTCCCCGAAAAGTGCCACCTGAC
